>Addgene plasmid #177737 | pLVX-Egr2ASRNA | addgene full sequence | sequence record 353285 | Addgene Partial NGS Result
GSSGGGCGGGCTCAGGGGCGGGCTCAGGGGCGGGGCGGGCGCCCGAAGGTCCTCCGGAGGCCCGGCATTC
TGCACGCTTCAAAAGCGCACGTCTGCCGCGCTGTTCTCCTCTTCCTCATCTCCGGGCCTTTCGACCTGCA
GCCCAAGCTTACCATGACCGAGTACAAGCCCACGGTGCGCCTCGCCACCCGCGACGACGTCCCCAGGGCC
GTACGCACCCTCGCCGCCGCGTTCGCCGACTACCCCGCCACGCGCCACACCGTCGATCCGGACCGCCACA
TCGAGCGGGTCACCGAGCTGCAAGAACTCTTCCTCACGCGCGTCGGGCTCGACATCGGCAAGGTGTGGGT
CGCGGACGACGGCGCCGCGGTGGCGGTCTGGACCACGCCGGAGAGCGTCGAAGCGGGGGCGGTGTTCGCC
GAGATCGGCCCGCGCATGGCCGAGTTGAGCGGTTCCCGGCTGGCCGCGCAGCAACAGATGGAAGGCCTCC
TGGCGCCGCACCGGCCCAAGGAGCCCGCGTGGTTCCTGGCCACCGTCGGCGTCTCGCCCGACCACCAGGG
CAAGGGTCTGGGCAGCGCCGTCGTGCTCCCCGGAGTGGAGGCGGCCGAGCGCGCCGGGGTGCCCGCCTTC
CTGGAGACCTCCGCGCCCCGCAACCTCCCCTTCTACGAGCGGCTCGGCTTCACCGTCACCGCCGACGTCG
AGGTGCCCGAAGGACCGCGCACCTGGTGCATGACCCGCAAGCCCGGTGCCTGACCGCGTCTGGAACAATC
AACCTCTGGATTACAAAATTTGTGAAAGATTGACTGGTATTCTTAACTATGTTGCTCCTTTTACGCTATG
TGGATACGCTGCTTTAATGCCTTTGTATCATGCTATTGCTTCCCGTATGGCTTTCATTTTCTCCTCCTTG
TATAAATCCTGGTTGCTGTCTCTTTATGAGGAGTTGTGGCCCGTTGTCAGGCAACGTGGCGTGGTGTGCA
CTGTGTTTGCTGACGCAACCCCCACTGGTTGGGGCATTGCCACCACCTGTCAGCTCCTTTCCGGGACTTT
CGCTTTCCCCCTCCCTATTGCCACGGCGGAACTCATCGCCGCCTGCCTTGCCCGCTGCTGGACAGGGGCT
CGGCTGTTGGGCACTGACAATTCCGTGGTGTTGTCGGGGAAGCTGACGTCCTTTCCATGGCTGCTCGCCT
GTGTTGCCACCTGGATTCTGCGCGGGACGTCCTTCTGCTACGTCCCTTCGGCCCTCAATCCAGCGGACCT
TCCTTCCCGCGGCCTGCTGCCGGCTCTGCGGCCTCTTCCGCGTCTTCGCCTTCGCCCTCAGACGAGTCGG
ATCTCCCTTTGGGCCGCCTCCCCGCCTGGAATTAATTCTGCAGTCGAGACCTAGAAAAACATGGAGCAAT
CACAAGTAGCAATACAGCAGCTACCAATGCTGATTGTGCCTGGCTAGAAGCACAAGAGGAGGAGGAGGTG
GGTTTTCCAGTCACACCTCAGGTACCTTTAAGACCAATGACTTACAAGGCAGCTGTAGATCTTAGCCACT
TTTTAAAAGAAAAGAGGGGACTGGAAGGGCTAATTCACTCCCAACGAAGACAAGATATCCTTGATCTGTG
GATCTACCACACACAAGGCTACTTCCCTGATTAGCAGAACTACACACCAGGGCCAGGGGTCAGATATCCA
CTGACCTTTGGATGGTGCTACAAGCTAGTACCAGTTGAGCCAGATAAGGTAGAAGAGGCCAATAAAGGAG
AGAACACCAGCTTGTTACACCCTGTGAGCCTGCATGGGATGGATGACCCGGAGAGAGAAGTGTTAGAGTG
GAGGTTTGACAGCCGCCTAGCATTTCATCACGTGGCCCGAGAGCTGCATCCGGAGTACTTCAAGAACTGC
TGATATCGAGCTTGCTACAAGGGACTTTCCGCTGGGGACTTTCCAGGGAGGCGTGGCCTGGGCGGGACTG
GGGAGTGGCGAGCCCTCAGATCCTGCATATAAGCAGCTGCTTTTTGCCTGTACTGGGTCTCTCTGGTTAG
ACCAGATCTGAGCCTGGGAGCTCTCTGGCTAACTAGGGAACCCACTGCTTAAGCCTCAATAAAGCTTGCC
TTGAGTGCTTCAAGTAGTGTGTGCCCGTCTGTTGTGTGACTCTGGTAACTAGAGATCCCTCAGACCCTTT
TAGTCAGTGTGGAAAATCTCTAGCAGTAGTAGTTCATGTCATCTTATTATTCAGTATTTATAACTTGCAA
AGAAATGAATATCAGAGAGTGAGAGGCCTTGACATTGCTAGCGTTTTACCGTCGACCTCTAGCTAGAGCT
TGGCGTAATCATGGTCATAGCTGTTTCCTGTGTGAAATTGTTATCCGCTCACAATTCCACACAACATACG
AGCCGGAAGCATAAAGTGTAAAGCCTGGGGTGCCTAATGAGTGAGCTAACTCACATTAATTGCGTTGCGC
TCACTGCCCGCTTTCCAGTCGGGAAACCTGTCGTGCCAGCTGCATTAATGAATCGGCCAACGCGCGGGGA
GAGGCGGTTTGCGTATTGGGCGCTCTTCCGCTTCCTCGCTCACTGACTCGCTGCGCTCGGTCGTTCGGCT
GCGGCGAGCGGTATCAGCTCACTCAAAGGCGGTAATACGGTTATCCACAGAATCAGGGGATAACGCAGGA
AAGAACATGTGAGCAAAAGGCCAGCAAAAGGCCAGGAACCGTAAAAAGGCCGCGTTGCTGGCGTTTTTCC
ATAGGCTCCGCCCCCCTGACGAGCATCACAAAAATCGACGCTCAAGTCAGAGGTGGCGAAACCCGACAGG
ACTATAAAGATACCAGGCGTTTCCCCCTGGAAGCTCCCTCGTGCGCTCTCCTGTTCCGACCCTGCCGCTT
ACCGGATACCTGTCCGCCTTTCTCCCTTCGGGAAGCGTGGCGCTTTCTCATAGCTCACGCTGTAGGTATC
TCAGTTCGGTGTAGGTCGTTCGCTCCAAGCTGGGCTGTGTGCACGAACCCCCCGTTCAGCCCGACCGCTG
CGCCTTATCCGGTAACTATCGTCTTGAGTCCAACCCGGTAAGACACGACTTATCGCCACTGGCAGCAGCC
ACTGGTAACAGGATTAGCAGAGCGAGGTATGTAGGCGGTGCTACAGAGTTCTTGAAGTGGTGGCCTAACT
ACGGCTACACTAGAAGAACAGTATTTGGTATCTGCGCTCTGCTGAAGCCAGTTACCTTCGGAAAAAGAGT
TGGTAGCTCTTGATCCGGCAAACAAACCACCGCTGGTAGCGGTGGTTTTTTTGTTTGCAAGCAGCAGATT
ACGCGCAGAAAAAAAGGATCTCAAGAAGATCCTTTGATCTTTTCTACGGGGTCTGACGCTCAGTGGAACG
AAAACTCACGTTAAGGGATTTTGGTCATGAGATTATCAAAAAGGATCTTCACCTAGATCCTTTTAAATTA
AAAATGAAGTTTTAAATCAATCTAAAGTATATATGAGTAAACTTGGTCTGACAGTTACCAATGCTTAATC
AGTGAGGCACCTATCTCAGCGATCTGTCTATTTCGTTCATCCATAGTTGCCTGACTCCCCGTCGTGTAGA
TAACTACGATACGGGAGGGCTTACCATCTGGCCCCAGTGCTGCAATGATACCGCGAGACCCACGCTCACC
GGCTCCAGATTTATCAGCAATAAACCAGCCAGCCGGAAGGGCCGAGCGCAGAAGTGGTCCTGCAACTTTA
TCCGCCTCCATCCAGTCTATTAATTGTTGCCGGGAAGCTAGAGTAAGTAGTTCGCCAGTTAATAGTTTGC
GCAACGTTGTTGCCATTGCTACAGGCATCGTGGTGTCACGCTCGTCGTTTGGTATGGCTTCATTCAGCTC
CGGTTCCCAACGATCAAGGCGAGTTACATGATCCCCCATGTTGTGCAAAAAAGCGGTTAGCTCCTTCGGT
CCTCCGATCGTTGTCAGAAGTAAGTTGGCCGCAGTGTTATCACTCATGGTTATGGCAGCACTGCATAATT
CTCTTACTGTCATGCCATCCGTAAGATGCTTTTCTGTGACTGGTGAGTACTCAACCAAGTCATTCTGAGA
ATAGTGTATGCGGCGACCGAGTTGCTCTTGCCCGGCGTCAATACGGGATAATACCGCGCCACATAGCAGA
ACTTTAAAAGTGCTCATCATTGGAAAACGTTCTTCGGGGCGAAAACTCTCAAGGATCTTACCGCTGTTGA
GATCCAGTTCGATGTAACCCACTCGTGCACCCAACTGATCTTCAGCATCTTTTACTTTCACCAGCGTTTC
TGGGTGAGCAAAAACAGGAAGGCAAAATGCCGCAAAAAAGGGAATAAGGGCGACACGGAAATGTTGAATA
CTCATACTCTTCCTTTTTCAATATTATTGAAGCATTTATCAGGGTTATTGTCTCATGAGCGGATACATAT
TTGAATGTATTTAGAAAAATAAACAAATAGGGGTTCCGCGCACATTTCCCCGAAAAGTGCCACCTGACGT
CGACGGATCGGGAGATCAACTTGTTTATTGCAGCTTATAATGGTTACAAATAAAGCAATAGCATCACAAA
TTTCACAAATAAAGCATTTTTTTCACTGCATTCTAGTTGTGGTTTGTCCAAACTCATCAATGTATCTTAT
CATGTCTGGATCAACTGGATAACTCAAGCTAACCAAAATCATCCCAAACTTCCCACCCCATACCCTATTA
CCACTGCCAATTACCTGTGGTTTCATTTACTCTAAACCTGTGATTCCTCTGAATTATTTTCATTTTAAAG
AAATTGTATTTGTTAAATATGTACTACAAACTTAGTAGTTGGAAGGGCTAATTCACTCCCAAAGAAGACA
AGATATCCTTGATCTGTGGATCTACCACACACAAGGCTACTTCCCTGATTAGCAGAACTACACACCAGGG
CCAGGGGTCAGATATCCACTGACCTTTGGATGGTGCTACAAGCTAGTACCAGTTGAGCCAGATAAGGTAG
AAGAGGCCAATAAAGGAGAGAACACCAGCTTGTTACACCCTGTGAGCCTGCATGGGATGGATGACCCGGA
GAGAGAAGTGTTAGAGTGGAGGTTTGACAGCCGCCTAGCATTTCATCACGTGGCCCGAGAGCTGCATCCG
GAGTACTTCAAGAACTGCTGATATCGAGCTTGCTACAAGGGACTTTCCGCTGGGGACTTTCCAGGGAGGC
GTGGCCTGGGCGGGACTGGGGAGTGGCGAGCCCTCAGATCCTGCATATAAGCAGCTGCTTTTTGCCTGTA
CTGGGTCTCTCTGGTTAGACCAGATCTGAGCCTGGGAGCTCTCTGGCTAACTAGGGAACCCACTGCTTAA
GCCTCAATAAAGCTTGCCTTGAGTGCTTCAAGTAGTGTGTGCCCGTCTGTTGTGTGACTCTGGTAACTAG
AGATCCCTCAGACCCTTTTAGTCAGTGTGGAAAATCTCTAGCAGTGGCGCCCGAACAGGGACTTGAAAGC
GAAAGGGAAACCAGAGGAGCTCTCTCGACGCAGGACTCGGCTTGCTGAAGCGCGCACGGCAAGAGGCGAG
GGGCGGCGACTGGTGAGTACGCCAAAAATTTTGACTAGCGGAGGCTAGAAGGAGAGAGATGGGTGCGAGA
GCGTCAGTATTAAGCGGGGGAGAATTAGATCGCGATGGGAAAAAATTCGGTTAAGGCCAGGGGGAAAGAA
AAAATATAAATTAAAACATATAGTATGGGCAAGCAGGGAGCTAGAACGATTCGCAGTTAATCCTGGCCTG
TTAGAAACATCAGAAGGCTGTAGACAAATACTGGGACAGCTACAACCATCCCTTCAGACAGGATCAGAAG
AACTTAGATCATTATATAATACAGTAGCAACCCTCTATTGTGTGCATCAAAGGATAGAGATAAAAGACAC
CAAGGAAGCTTTAGACAAGATAGAGGAAGAGCAAAACAAAAGTAAGACCACCGCACAGCAAGCGGCCGGC
CGCTGATCTTCAGACCTGGAGGAGGAGATATGAGGGACAATTGGAGAAGTGAATTATATAAATATAAAGT
AGTAAAAATTGAACCATTAGGAGTAGCACCCACCAAGGCAAAGAGAAGAGTGGTGCAGAGAGAAAAAAGA
GCAGTGGGAATAGGAGCTTTGTTCCTTGGGTTCTTGGGAGCAGCAGGAAGCACTATGGGCGCAGCGTCAA
TGACGCTGACGGTACAGGCCAGACAATTATTGTCTGGTATAGTGCAGCAGCAGAACAATTTGCTGAGGGC
TATTGAGGCGCAACAGCATCTGTTGCAACTCACAGTCTGGGGCATCAAGCAGCTCCAGGCAAGAATCCTG
GCTGTGGAAAGATACCTAAAGGATCAACAGCTCCTGGGGATTTGGGGTTGCTCTGGAAAACTCATTTGCA
CCACTGCTGTGCCTTGGAATGCTAGTTGGAGTAATAAATCTCTGGAACAGATTTGGAATCACACGACCTG
GATGGAGTGGGACAGAGAAATTAACAATTACACAAGCTTAATACACTCCTTAATTGAAGAATCGCAAAAC
CAGCAAGAAAAGAATGAACAAGAATTATTGGAATTAGATAAATGGGCAAGTTTGTGGAATTGGTTTAACA
TAACAAATTGGCTGTGGTATATAAAATTATTCATAATGATAGTAGGAGGCTTGGTAGGTTTAAGAATAGT
TTTTGCTGTACTTTCTATAGTGAATAGAGTTAGGCAGGGATATTCACCATTATCGTTTCAGACCCACCTC
CCAACCCCGAGGGGACCCGACAGGCCCGAAGGAATAGAAGAAGAAGGTGGAGAGAGAGACAGAGACAGAT
CCATTCGATTAGTGAACGGATCTCGACGGTATCGCCTTTAAAAGAAAAGGGGGGATTGGGGGGTACAGTG
CAGGGGAAAGAATAGTAGACATAATAGCAACAGACATACAAACTAAAGAATTACAAAAACAAATTACAAA
AATTCAAAATTTTCGGGTTTATTACAGGGACAGCAGAGATCCAGTTTATCGATAAGCTTGGGAGTTCCGC
GTTACATAACTTACGGTAAATGGCCCGCCTGGCTGACCGCCCAACGACCCCCGCCCATTGACGTCAATAA
TGACGTATGTTCCCATAGTAACGCCAATAGGGACTTTCCATTGACGTCAATGGGTGGAGTATTTACGGTA
AACTGCCCACTTGGCAGTACATCAAGTGTATCATATGCCAAGTACGCCCCCTATTGACGTCAATGACGGT
AAATGGCCCGCCTGGCATTATGCCCAGTACATGACCTTATGGGACTTTCCTACTTGGCAGTACATCTACG
TATTAGTCATCGCTATTACCATGGTGATGCGGTTTTGGCAGTACATCAATGGGCGTGGATAGCGGTTTGA
CTCACGGGGATTTCCAAGTCTCCACCCCATTGACGTCAATGGGAGTTTGTTTTGGCACCAAAATCAACGG
GACTTTCCAAAATGTCGTAACAACTCCGCCCCATTGACGCAAATGGGCGGTAGGCGTGTACGGTGGGAGG
TCTATATAAGCAGAGCTCGTTTAGTGAACCGTCAGATCGCCTGGAGACGCCATCCACGCTGTTTTGACCT
CCATAGAAGACACCGACTCTACTAGAGGATCGCTAGCGCTACCGGACTCAGATCTCGAGCTCAAGCTTCG
AATTCTGCAGTCGACGGTACCGCGGGCCCGGGATCCTGCTCTCTCAGACGGAAAGTGTTAGGCTCGGAGT
ATTTATGGGCAGGTCTTCAATAACCCGTGACGTCGCTGCCCATATATGGACTGAGGAACAGGGCTGGGCC
TGGTAGCTTTTGCCGGTCACATGGCCAATTTGCATACGGGCTTGGCTGCGCGGGCTCCGCCGAGCTCGCC
CGGAACGATTCGCTGCCGGTGGACAACCGCCCGGGTCTGGAGCTCTCGGCCCCTGCCTGCAACGGGGACT
CCGGACTGCAGAGTTCAGCGCGGGGAAGGCGCGATCACCGACCCTGACGCGGCTGCCGTGGGTGAACCCA
CGGGCAGCGATGGTAGCTCTGTCTCTTGGGGCGGGGAGGAATTCCGGTTCTCCGAGACTTTCCAAAAAAG
GAGAAGATCCGGTAGTGGCGGCTCCGCCTCCCCAGCCCTTGTTTGGGAGCCATTCCGGAAAATTAAACTT
CGGAAAGAAACCGAGCGCTGCCGAGACACTACAGTCAAACCCCTCCTTCACTTTCTTGGCAGCTCAAAAC
CGCAAGCAAAAGAAAAAAAAAAAAGACAGAGAAAAAAAGAGAGAGAGAGAGAAGAAAAAAAAAATTACCC
GCACTCACGGAAGCTGACTGCCTTTTTCTGAATTACACGGTGGAAAGTAGTGTCTGGTGATAAGAGTAAA
TGCGGTCTTGCTTTTTTGGAAAGTCTGTGCTATTTATACAGGAGTGAAAACGGAACAGGTCTGGGCTGTT
TGTTTGTTTAAGTATTTTAGGTAACTTGAGGGTAGGGGTTAGGGTAGAGAGAATGGAGCAGAAGAGCTGC
TGGAGCTTCCAGAGAGATCCTCGGCCAGAGGCACCCCCACCCCCACGCCCCCTGCCCGCGCTCTCCCGCT
CCCTCCCCTCCAGCTGCTGCACAAAGCGGGCGCCCTTCCCGGCGTGTCTGGGCGGTCGGCTGCGTGGGGG
CGACCAGATGGAAGCTTGGACGGATCCACCGGTCATGGATAGCACTGAGAACGTCATCAAGCCCTTCATG
CGCTTCAAGGTGCACATGGAGGGCTCCGTGAACGGCCACGAGTTCGAGATCGAGGGCGAGGGCGAGGGCA
AGCCCTACGAGGGCACCCAGACCGCCAAGCTGCAGGTGACCAAGGGCGGCCCCCTGCCCTTCGCCTGGGA
CATCCTGTCCCCCCAGTTCCAGTACGGCTCCAAGGTGTACGTGAAGCACCCCGCCGACATCCCCGACTAC
AAGAAGCTGTCCTTCCCCGAGGGCTTCAAGTGGGAGCGCGTGATGAACTTCGAGGACGGCGGCGTGGTGA
CCGTGACCCAGGACTCCTCCCTGCAGGACGGCACCTTCATCTACCACGTGAAGTTCATCGGCGTGAACTT
CCCCTCCGACGGCCCCGTAATGCAGAAGAAGACTCTGGGCTGGGAGCCCTCCACCGAGCGCCTGTACCCC
CGCGACGGCGTGCTGAAGGGCGAGATCCACAAGGCGCTGAAGCTGAAGGGCGGCGGCCACTACCTGGTGG
AGTTCAAGTCAATCTACATGGCCAAGAAGCCCGTGAAGCTGCCCGGCTACTACTACGTGGACTCCAAGCT
GGACATCACCTCCCACAACGAGGACTACACCGTGGTGGAGCAGTACGAGCGCGCCGAGGCCCGCCACCAC
CTGTTCCAGTGAGCGGCCGCGACTCTAGATAATTCTACCGGGTAGGGGAGGCGCTTTTCCCAAGGCAGTC
TGGAGCATGCGCTTTAGCAGCCCCGCTGGGCACTTGGCGCTACACAAGTGGCCTCTGGCCTCGCACACAT
TCCACATCCACCGGTAGGCGCCAACCGGCTCCGTTCTTTGGTGGCCCCTTCGCGCCACCTTCTACTCCTC
CCCTAGTCAGGAAGTTCCCCCCCGCCCCGCAGCTCGCGTCGTGCAGGACGTGACAAATGGAAGTAGCACG
TCTCACTAGTCTCGTGCAGATGGACAGCACCGCTGAGCAATGGAAGCGGGTAGGCCTTTGGGGCAGCGGC
CAATAGCAGCTTTGCTCCTTCGCTTTCTGGGCTCAGAGGCTGGGAAGGGGTGGGTCCGGGGGCGGGCTCA
GGGGCGGGCTCAGGGGCGGGGCGGGCGCCCGAAGGTCCTCCGGAGGCCCGGCATTCTGCACGCTTCAAAA
GCGCACGTCTGCCGCGCTGTTCTCCTCTTCCTCATCTCCGGGCCTTTCGACCTGCAGCCCAAGCTTACCA
TGASSGRGKRSWM
Features (pLannotate 1.2.2; 26 found; start..end, strand, type, name):
      4..133     +  promoter       PGK promoter (fragment): mouse phosphoglycerate kinase 1 promoter
    154..753     +  CDS            PuroR: puromycin N-acetyltransferase; pac from Streptomyces alboniger; confers resistance to puromycin
    767..1355    +  misc_feature   WPRE: woodchuck hepatitis virus posttranscriptional regulatory element
   1372..1890    +  CDS            nef (fragment): NEF_HV1BR - Experimental evidence at protein level: Swiss-Prot protein existence level 1. Extracellular Nef protein targets CD4(+) T-lymphocytes for apoptosis by interacting with CXCR4 surface receptors (PubMed:14990729). From Human immunodeficiency virus type 1 group M subtype B (isolate BRU/LAI) (HIV-1).
   1938..2195    +  LTR            5' LTR (truncated): truncated 5' long terminal repeat (LTR) from HIV-1
   2348..2364    -  protein_bind   lac operator: The lac repressor binds to the lac operator to inhibit transcription in E. coli. This inhibition can be relieved by adding lactose or isopropyl-β-D-thiogalactopyranoside (IPTG). lac repressor encoded by lacI
   2372..2402    -  promoter       lac promoter: promoter for the E. coli lac operon
   2417..2438    -  protein_bind   CAP binding site: CAP binding activates transcription in the presence of cAMP. E. coli catabolite activator protein
   2451..2543    -  CDS            lacI (fragment): lac repressor; lacI; The lac repressor binds to the lac operator to inhibit transcription in E. coli. This inhibition can be relieved by adding lactose or isopropyl-β-D-thiogalactopyranoside (IPTG).
   2726..3314    -  rep_origin     ori: high-copy-number ColE1/pMB1/pBR322/pUC origin of replication
   3485..4345    -  CDS            AmpR: β-lactamase; bla; confers resistance to ampicillin, carbenicillin, and related antibiotics
   4346..4450    -  promoter       AmpR promoter: bla
   4498..4632    +  polyA_signal   SV40 poly(A) signal: SV40 polyadenylation signal
   4799..5128    +  CDS            nef (fragment): NEF_HV1BR - Experimental evidence at protein level: Swiss-Prot protein existence level 1. Extracellular Nef protein targets CD4(+) T-lymphocytes for apoptosis by interacting with CXCR4 surface receptors (PubMed:14990729). From Human immunodeficiency virus type 1 group M subtype B (isolate BRU/LAI) (HIV-1).
   5176..5433    +  LTR            5' LTR (truncated): truncated 5' long terminal repeat (LTR) from HIV-1
   5480..5605    +  misc_feature   HIV-1 Ψ: packaging signal of human immunodeficiency virus type 1
   5589..5927    +  CDS            HIV-1 gag (fragment): gag protein from human immunodeficiency virus 1; gag
   6102..6335    +  misc_feature   RRE: The Rev response element (RRE) of HIV-1 allows for Rev-dependent mRNA export from the nucleus to the cytoplasm.
   6712..6812    +  CDS            Rev (fragment): human immunodeficiency virus 1 (HIV-1) Rev protein; rev; enhances nuclear export of unspliced and incompletely spliced viral mRNAs
   6827..6942    +  misc_feature   cPPT/CTS: central polypurine tract and central termination sequence of HIV-1 (lacking the first T)
   7000..7303    +  enhancer       CMV enhancer: human cytomegalovirus immediate early enhancer
   7304..7507    +  promoter       CMV promoter: human cytomegalovirus (CMV) immediate early promoter
   7610..7666    +  misc_feature   MCS: multiple cloning site
   8233..8253    -  promoter       ADH1 promoter (fragment): S. cerevisiae ADH1; promoter for alcohol dehydrogenase 1
   8645..9319    +  CDS            DsRed-Express2: DsRed-Express2 is a basic (constitutively fluorescent) orange fluorescent protein published in 2008, derived from Discosoma sp.. It is reported to be a rapidly-maturing protein.
   9350..9849    +  promoter       PGK promoter: mouse phosphoglycerate kinase 1 promoter
