[The description below was written by a language model from this plasmid's Addgene catalogue record and pLannotate feature annotations shown in this document.]
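Description:
pLVX-Egr2ASRNA is an HIV-1-based lentiviral expression plasmid built on the Clontech pLVX-DsRed-Express2-N1 backbone. It delivers Egr2-AS-RNA, a long non-coding RNA antisense to the proximal promoter of Egr2, into mammalian cells. The catalogue lists the insert as 966 bp and gives both mouse and rat as species. In bacteria the plasmid is maintained through a high-copy ColE1/pUC-type origin and selected with ampicillin via the β-lactamase gene. Residual lac promoter/operator sequences also come from the backbone.

The viral portion carries two HIV-1 LTRs, which the annotation tool labels as truncated 5' LTRs with adjacent nef-derived sequence. It also has the Ψ packaging signal with a gag fragment, the Rev response element for Rev-dependent nuclear export of the genomic RNA, and the cPPT/CTS, which aids nuclear import of the viral DNA. Inside this frame, the CMV immediate early enhancer and promoter sit upstream of a multiple cloning site. An unannotated stretch of roughly a kilobase follows, and it presumably corresponds to the antisense RNA insert, although the feature table does not name it. A short "ADH1 promoter" hit within that region is most likely a spurious match. The DsRed-Express2 coding sequence lies downstream of this region, but the record does not say whether it is expressed from this construct. A mouse PGK promoter then drives puromycin N-acetyltransferase for selection of transduced cells, and a WPRE follows to enhance transcript expression.

The annotated sequence is 9,883 nt, slightly longer than the stated 9,741 bp. It is described as a partial NGS result, and the PGK promoter fragment at its start may reflect an assembly overlap. The associated work concerns Egr2 regulation in peripheral myelination, so the vector is suited to stable overexpression of the antisense RNA.
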