Addgene plasmid #177737: pLVX-Egr2ASRNA
Purpose: Egr2 AS-RNA lentiviral expression vector
Depositing lab: Nikolaos Tapinos. Depositing organization: Rhode Island Hospital. Publication: Regulation of Peripheral Myelination through Transcriptional Buffering of Egr2 by an Antisense Long Non-coding RNA. Martinez-Moreno M, O'Shea TM, Zepecki JP, Olaru A, Ness JK, Langer R, Tapinos N. Cell Rep. 2017 Aug 22;20(8):1950-1963. doi: 10.1016/j.celrep.2017.07.068. PubMed 28834756.
Backbone
  Vector backbone: pLVX-DsRed-Express2-N1
  Backbone manufacturer: Clontech
  Backbone size w/o insert (bp): 8745
  Total vector size (bp): 9741
  Vector type: Mammalian Expression, Lentiviral
  Selectable markers: Puromycin
Growth in bacteria
  Bacterial resistance: Ampicillin, 100 μg/mL
  Growth temperature: 37°C
  Growth strain: NEB Stable
  Copy number: Unknown
Gene/Insert
  Gene/Insert name: Egr2-AS-RNA (alt name: Antisense of the Egr2 proximal promoter)
  Species: M. musculus (mouse), R. norvegicus (rat)
  Insert size (bp): 966
Terms and licenses: Academic/Nonprofit Terms; Industry Terms: Not Available to Industry
How to cite: pLVX-Egr2ASRNA was a gift from Nikolaos Tapinos (Addgene plasmid # 177737 ; http://n2t.net/addgene:177737 ; RRID:Addgene_177737)
