>Addgene plasmid #177737 | pLVX-Egr2ASRNA | depositor partial sequence | sequence record 345156 | egr2 antisense cloned into the pLVX-DsRed-Express2-N1
GTCCAAGCTTCCATCTGGTCGCCCCCACGCAGCCGACCGCCCAGACACGCCGGGAAGGGCGCCCGCTTTG
TGCAGCAGCTGGAGGGGAGGGAGCGGGAGAGCGCGGGCAGGGGGCGTGGGGGTGGGGGTGCCTCTGGCCG
AGGATCTCTCTGGAAGCTCCAGCAGCTCTTCTGCTCCATTCTCTCTACCCTAACCCCTACCCTCAAGTTA
CCTAAAATACTTAAACAAACAAACAGCCCAGACCTGTTCCGTTTTCACTCCTGTATAAATAGCACAGACT
TTCCAAAAAAGCAAGACCGCATTTACTCTTATCACCAGACACTACTTTCCACCGTGTAATTCAGAAAAAG
GCAGTCAGCTTCCGTGAGTGCGGGTAATTTTTTTTTTCTTCTCTCTCTCTCTCTTTTTTTCTCTGTCTTT
TTTTTTTTTTCTTTTGCTTGCGGTTTTGAGCTGCCAAGAAAGTGAAGGAGGGGTTTGACTGTAGTGTCTC
GGCAGCGCTCGGTTTCTTTCCGAAGTTTAATTTTCCGGAATGGCTCCCAAACAAGGGCTGGGGAGGCGGA
GCCGCCACTACCGGATCTTCTCCTTTTTTGGAAAGTCTCGGAGAACCGGAATTCCTCCCCGCCCCAAGAG
ACAGAGCTACCATCGCTGCCCGTGGGTTCACCCACGGCAGCCGCGTCAGGGTCGGTGATCGCGCCTTCCC
CGCGCTGAACTCTGCAGTCCGGAGTCCCCGTTGCAGGCAGGGGCCGAGAGCTCCAGACCCGGGCGGTTGT
CCACCGGCAGCGAATCGTTCCGGGCGAGCTCGGCGGAGCCCGCGCAGCCAAGCCCGTATGCAAATTGGCC
ATGTGACCGGCAAAAGCTACCAGGCCCAGCCCTGTTCCTCAGTCCATATATGGGCAGCGACGTCACGGGT
TATTGAAGACCTGCCCATAAATACTCCGAGCCTAACACTTTCCGTCTGAGAGAGCA
